Addgene plasmid #65283: pCDH_TNF-SBP-mCherry
Purpose: TNF reporter only (no hook) (RUSH system)
Depositing lab: Franck Perez. Depositing organization: Institut Curie. Publication: Synchronization of secretory protein traffic in populations of cells. Boncompain G, Divoux S, Gareil N, de Forges H, Lescure A, Latreche L, Mercanti V, Jollivet F, Raposo G, Perez F. Nat Methods. 2012 Mar 11;9(5):493-8. doi: 10.1038/nmeth.1928. PubMed 22406856.
Backbone
  Vector backbone: pCDH-CMV-MCS-EF1-puro
  Backbone manufacturer: system biosciences
  Vector type: Lentiviral
  Selectable markers: Puromycin
Growth in bacteria
  Bacterial resistance: Ampicillin, 100 μg/mL
  Growth temperature: 37°C
  Growth strain: Stbl3
  Copy number: High Copy
Gene/Insert
  Gene/Insert name: TNF
  Species: H. sapiens (human)
  Entrez Gene: TNF (a.k.a. DIF, IMD127, TNF-alpha, TNFA, TNFSF2, TNLG1F)
  Promoter: CMV
  Tag / fusion protein: Streptavidin Binding Protein (SBP) (C terminal on insert); mCherry (C terminal on insert)
  Cloning method: Unknown
  Sequencing primers: 5′ CMV Forward; 3′ mCherry-R
Terms and licenses: Academic/Nonprofit Terms; Industry Terms: Not Available to Industry
Depositor comments: luminal tagging
How to cite: pCDH_TNF-SBP-mCherry was a gift from Franck Perez (Addgene plasmid # 65283 ; http://n2t.net/addgene:65283 ; RRID:Addgene_65283)
