[The description below was written by a language model from this plasmid's Addgene catalogue record, the feature table of its GenBank file and pLannotate feature annotations shown in this document.]
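Description:
pCDH_TNF-SBP-mCherry is a third-generation-style HIV-1 lentiviral transfer plasmid of about 9 kb, built on the pCDH-CMV-MCS-EF1-puro backbone. It is propagated in E. coli through a high-copy ColE1/pUC-type origin with ampicillin selection (AmpR). The viral portion begins with an RSV promoter fused to a truncated 5' LTR, which drives genomic RNA production in packaging cells. This is followed by the Ψ packaging signal with a partial gag sequence, the Rev response element, an env fragment and the cPPT/CTS. A WPRE sits upstream of the truncated 3' LTR to enhance transcript expression, and an SV40 poly(A) signal and SV40 origin lie just beyond it.

The payload is human TNF expressed from the CMV promoter and fused at its C terminus to streptavidin-binding peptide (SBP) and then mCherry. The depositor notes that this places the tags on the luminal side. The annotation identifies the TNF and mCherry coding regions but not the SBP, which presumably lies in the unannotated gap between them. A second cassette uses an EF-1α core promoter with an HTLV-1 LTR-derived element to drive puromycin N-acetyltransferase, allowing selection of transduced mammalian cells.

The construct belongs to the RUSH (retention using selective hooks) system for synchronizing secretory traffic. In that system, an SBP-tagged reporter is held in a donor compartment by a streptavidin-fused hook and released by adding biotin. This plasmid carries the reporter only, with no hook, so it suits use as an unretained control or in combination with a separately supplied hook. The accompanying GenBank record covers only a 693 bp unannotated portion and adds no feature information.
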