Features (pLannotate 1.2.2; 29 found; start..end, strand, type, name):
      6..227     +  promoter       RSV promoter: Rous sarcoma virus enhancer/promoter
    234..414     +  LTR            5' LTR (truncated): truncated 5' long terminal repeat (LTR) from HIV-1
    458..583     +  misc_feature   HIV-1 Ψ: packaging signal of human immunodeficiency virus type 1
    567..905     +  CDS            HIV-1 gag (fragment): gag protein from human immunodeficiency virus 1; gag
   1025..1361    +  ncRNA          RRE: Accession: RF00036 - HIV Rev response element
   1397..1786    +  CDS            env (fragment): ENV_HV1H2 - Experimental evidence at protein level: Swiss-Prot protein existence level 1. [Transmembrane protein gp41]: Acts as a class I viral fusion protein. Under the current model, the protein has at least 3 conformational states: pre-fusion native state, pre-hairpin intermediate state, and post-fusion hairpin state. During fusion of viral and target intracellular membranes, the coiled coil regions (heptad repeats) assume a trimer-of-hairpins structure, positioning the fusion peptide in close proximity to the C-terminal region of the ectodomain. The formation of this structure appears to d
   1798..1915    +  misc_feature   cPPT/CTS: central polypurine tract and central termination sequence of HIV-1
   1928..2004    +  enhancer       CMV enhancer (fragment): human cytomegalovirus immediate early enhancer
   2005..2208    +  promoter       CMV promoter: human cytomegalovirus (CMV) immediate early promoter
   2305..3003    +  CDS            TNF (sequence partly withheld): TNFA_HUMAN - Also known as TNFA, TNFSF2. Experimental evidence at protein level: Swiss-Prot protein existence level 1. The TNF intracellular domain (ICD) form induces IL12 production in dendritic cells. From Homo sapiens (Human).
   3172..3879    +  CDS            mCherry: mCherry is a basic (constitutively fluorescent) red fluorescent protein published in 2004, derived from Discosoma sp.. It is reported to be a very rapidly-maturing monomer with low acid sensitivity.
   3955..4166    +  promoter       EF-1α core promoter: core promoter for human elongation factor EF-1α
   4179..4447    +  LTR            5' LTR (truncated): truncated 5' long terminal repeat (LTR) from human T-cell leukemia virus (HTLV) type 1
   4474..5073    +  CDS            PuroR: puromycin N-acetyltransferase; pac from Streptomyces alboniger; confers resistance to puromycin
   5080..5668    +  misc_feature   WPRE: woodchuck hepatitis virus posttranscriptional regulatory element
   5663..5770    +  CDS            nef (fragment): NEF_SIVS4 - Experimental evidence at protein level: Swiss-Prot protein existence level 1. Interferes with TCR signaling from the cell membrane. Interacts with CD247/TCRZ (TCR zeta chain) and exert potent down- regulation of cell surface TCR/CD3 complexes. From Simian immunodeficiency virus (isolate F236/smH4) (SIV-sm) (Simian immunodeficiency virus sooty mangabey monkey).
   5795..5975    +  LTR            5' LTR (truncated): truncated 5' long terminal repeat (LTR) from HIV-1
   6047..6168    +  polyA_signal   SV40 poly(A) signal: SV40 polyadenylation signal
   6187..6322    +  rep_origin     SV40 ori: SV40 origin of replication
   6384..6400    -  protein_bind   lac operator: The lac repressor binds to the lac operator to inhibit transcription in E. coli. This inhibition can be relieved by adding lactose or isopropyl-β-D-thiogalactopyranoside (IPTG). lac repressor encoded by lacI
   6408..6438    -  promoter       lac promoter: promoter for the E. coli lac operon
   6453..6474    -  protein_bind   CAP binding site: CAP binding activates transcription in the presence of cAMP. E. coli catabolite activator protein
   6487..6579    -  CDS            lacI (fragment): lac repressor; lacI; The lac repressor binds to the lac operator to inhibit transcription in E. coli. This inhibition can be relieved by adding lactose or isopropyl-β-D-thiogalactopyranoside (IPTG).
   6762..7350    -  rep_origin     ori: high-copy-number ColE1/pMB1/pBR322/pUC origin of replication
   7521..8381    -  CDS            AmpR: β-lactamase; bla; confers resistance to ampicillin, carbenicillin, and related antibiotics
   8382..8486    -  promoter       AmpR promoter: bla
   8581..8616    +  CDS            rop (fragment): Rop protein, which maintains plasmids at low copy number; rop
   8718..8817    +  misc_feature   bom (fragment): basis of mobility region from pBR322
   8823..8977    -  CDS            lacZα (fragment): LacZα fragment of β-galactosidase; lacZ fragment
>Addgene plasmid #65283 | pCDH_TNF-SBP-mCherry | depositor full sequence | sequence record 110491 | Full Sequence
ACGCGTGTAGTCTTATGCAATACTCTTGTAGTCTTGCAACATGGTAACGATGAGTTAGCAACATGCCTTA
CAAGGAGAGAAAAAGCACCGTGCATGCCGATTGGTGGAAGTAAGGTGGTACGATCGTGCCTTATTAGGAA
GGCAACAGACGGGTCTGACATGGATTGGACGAACCACTGAATTGCCGCATTGCAGAGATATTGTATTTAA
GTGCCTAGCTCGATACAATAAACGGGTCTCTCTGGTTAGACCAGATCTGAGCCTGGGAGCTCTCTGGCTA
ACTAGGGAACCCACTGCTTAAGCCTCAATAAAGCTTGCCTTGAGTGCTTCAAGTAGTGTGTGCCCGTCTG
TTGTGTGACTCTGGTAACTAGAGATCCCTCAGACCCTTTTAGTCAGTGTGGAAAATCTCTAGCAGTGGCG
CCCGAACAGGGACCTGAAAGCGAAAGGGAAACCAGAGCTCTCTCGACGCAGGACTCGGCTTGCTGAAGCG
CGCACGGCAAGAGGCGAGGGGCGGCGACTGGTGAGTACGCCAAAAATTTTGACTAGCGGAGGCTAGAAGG
AGAGAGATGGGTGCGAGAGCGTCAGTATTAAGCGGGGGAGAATTAGATCGCGATGGGAAAAAATTCGGTT
AAGGCCAGGGGGAAAGAAAAAATATAAATTAAAACATATAGTATGGGCAAGCAGGGAGCTAGAACGATTC
GCAGTTAATCCTGGCCTGTTAGAAACATCAGAAGGCTGTAGACAAATACTGGGACAGCTACAACCATCCC
TTCAGACAGGATCAGAAGAACTTAGATCATTATATAATACAGTAGCAACCCTCTATTGTGTGCATCAAAG
GATAGAGATAAAAGACACCAAGGAAGCTTTAGACAAGATAGAGGAAGAGCAAAACAAAAGTAAGACCACC
GCACAGCAAGCGGCCACTGATCTTCAGACCTGGAGGAGGAGATATGAGGGACAATTGGAGAAGTGAATTA
TATAAATATAAAGTAGTAAAAATTGAACCATTAGGAGTAGCACCCACCAAGGCAAAGAGAAGAGTGGTGC
AGAGAGAAAAAAGAGCAGTGGGAATAGGAGCTTTGTTCCTTGGGTTCTTGGGAGCAGCAGGAAGCACTAT
GGGCGCAGCCTCAATGACGCTGACGGTACAGGCCAGACAATTATTGTCTGGTATAGTGCAGCAGCAGAAC
AATTTGCTGAGGGCTATTGAGGCGCAACAGCATCTGTTGCAACTCACAGTCTGGGGCATCAAGCAGCTCC
AGGCAAGAATCCTGGCTGTGGAAAGATACCTAAAGGATCAACAGCTCCTGGGGATTTGGGGTTGCTCTGG
AAAACTCATTTGCACCACTGCTGTGCCTTGGAATGCTAGTTGGAGTAATAAATCTCTGGAACAGATTGGA
ATCACACGACCTGGATGGAGTGGGACAGAGAAATTAACAATTACACAAGCTTAATACACTCCTTAATTGA
AGAATCGCAAAACCAGCAAGAAAAGAATGAACAAGAATTATTGGAATTAGATAAATGGGCAAGTTTGTGG
AATTGGTTTAACATAACAAATTGGCTGTGGTATATAAAATTATTCATAATGATAGTAGGAGGCTTGGTAG
GTTTAAGAATAGTTTTTGCTGTACTTTCTATAGTGAATAGAGTTAGGCAGGGATATTCACCATTATCGTT
TCAGACCCACCTCCCAACCCCGAGGGGACCCGACAGGCCCGAAGGAATAGAAGAAGAAGGTGGAGAGAGA
GACAGAGACAGATCCATTCGATTAGTGAACGGATCTCGACGGTTAACTTTTAAAAGAAAAGGGGGGATTG
GGGGGTACAGTGCAGGGGAAAGAATAGTAGACATAATAGCAACAGACATACAAACTAAAGAATTACAAAA
ACAAATTACAAAAATTCAAAATTTTATCGATACTAGTATTATGCCCAGTACATGACCTTATGGGACTTTC
CTACTTGGCAGTACATCTACGTATTAGTCATCGCTATTACCATGGTGATGCGGTTTTGGCAGTACATCAA
TGGGCGTGGATAGCGGTTTGACTCACGGGGATTTCCAAGTCTCCACCCCATTGACGTCAATGGGAGTTTG
TTTTGGCACCAAAATCAACGGGACTTTCCAAAATGTCGTAACAACTCCGCCCCATTGACGCAAATGGGCG
GTAGGCGTGTACGGTGGGAGGTCTATATAAGCAGAGCTCGTTTAGTGAACCGTCAGATCGCCTGGAGACG
CCATCCACGCTGTTTTGACCTCCATAGAAGATTCTAGAGCTAGCACCGGTGGATCCGGCGCGCCATGTCT
ACCGAGTCTATGATTAGGGACGTGGAACTGGCTGAGGAGGCACTGCCCAAAAAAACCGGCGGACCACAGG
GCTCTAGGAGATGTCTGTTTCTGTCTCTGTTCTCTTTTCTCATCGTGGCTGGCGCTACAACACTCTTCTG
TCTGCTCCATTTCGGCGTGATTGGACCACAGCGAGAGGAATTTCCCCGGGATCTGTCACTCATTTCACCA
CTGGCACAGGCTGTCCGATCTTCATCTCGGACTCCA
[447 nt withheld, positions 2557-3003]
GGCCTCGAGGGCCGAGCTCATGGCGCACCTAGGCCTTTGAATTCCATGGACGAGAAGACCACTGGTTGGC
GAGGTGGACACGTTGTTGAAGGACTGGCTGGGGAACTTGAACAACTTCGTGCACGACTGGAGCATCACCC
ACAAGGTCAACGTGAACCACCTGCAGGTATGGTGAGCAAGGGCGAGGAGGATAACATGGCCATCATCAAG
GAGTTCATGCGCTTCAAGGTGCACATGGAGGGCTCCGTGAACGGCCACGAGTTCGAGATCGAGGGCGAGG
GCGAGGGCCGCCCCTACGAGGGCACCCAGACCGCCAAGCTGAAGGTGACCAAGGGTGGCCCCCTGCCCTT
CGCCTGGGACATCCTGTCCCCTCAGTTCATGTACGGCTCCAAGGCCTACGTGAAGCACCCCGCCGACATC
CCCGACTACTTGAAGCTGTCCTTCCCCGAGGGCTTCAAGTGGGAGCGCGTGATGAACTTCGAGGACGGCG
GCGTGGTGACCGTGACCCAGGACTCCTCCCTACAGGACGGCGAGTTCATCTACAAGGTGAAGCTGCGCGG
CACCAACTTCCCCTCCGACGGCCCCGTAATGCAGAAGAAGACCATGGGCTGGGAGGCCTCCTCCGAGCGG
ATGTACCCCGAGGACGGCGCCCTGAAGGGCGAGATCAAGCAGAGGCTGAAGCTGAAGGACGGCGGCCACT
ACGACGCTGAGGTCAAGACCACCTACAAGGCCAAGAAGCCCGTGCAGCTGCCCGGCGCCTACAACGTCAA
CATCAAGTTGGACATCACCTCCCACAACGAGGACTACACCATCGTGGAACAGTACGAACGCGCCGAGGGC
CGCCACTCCACCGGCGGCATGGACGAGCTGTACAAGGGCCGGCCTTAAGGCCTCGAGGGCCAATTAATTA
AGCGGCCGCAAGGATCTGCGATCGCTCCGGTGCCCGTCAGTGGGCAGAGCGCACATCGCCCACAGTCCCC
GAGAAGTTGGGGGGAGGGGTCGGCAATTGAACGGGTGCCTAGAGAAGGTGGCGCGGGGTAAACTGGGAAA
GTGATGTCGTGTACTGGCTCCGCCTTTTTCCCGAGGGTGGGGGAGAACCGTATATAAGTGCAGTAGTCGC
CGTGAACGTTCTTTTTCGCAACGGGTTTGCCGCCAGAACACAGCTGAAGCTTCGAGGGGCTCGCATCTCT
CCTTCACGCGCCCGCCGCCCTACCTGAGGCCGCCATCCACGCCGGTTGAGTCGCGTTCTGCCGCCTCCCG
CCTGTGGTGCCTCCTGAACTGCGTCCGCCGTCTAGGTAAGTTTAAAGCTCAGGTCGAGACCGGGCCTTTG
TCCGGCGCTCCCTTGGAGCCTACCTAGACTCAGCCGGCTCTCCACGCTTTGCCTGACCCTGCTTGCTCAA
CTCTACGTCTTTGTTTCGTTTTCTGTTCTGCGCCGTTACAGATCCAAGCTGTGACCGGCGCCTACGCTAG
ATGACCGAGTACAAGCCCACGGTGCGCCTCGCCACCCGCGACGACGTCCCCAGGGCCGTACGCACCCTCG
CCGCCGCGTTCGCCGACTACCCCGCCACGCGCCACACCGTCGATCCGGACCGCCACATCGAGCGGGTCAC
CGAGCTGCAAGAACTCTTCCTCACGCGCGTCGGGCTCGACATCGGCAAGGTGTGGGTCGCGGACGACGGC
GCCGCGGTGGCGGTCTGGACCACGCCGGAGAGCGTCGAAGCGGGGGCGGTGTTCGCCGAGATCGGCCCGC
GCATGGCCGAGTTGAGCGGTTCCCGGCTGGCCGCGCAGCAACAGATGGAAGGCCTCCTGGCGCCGCACCG
GCCCAAGGAGCCCGCGTGGTTCCTGGCCACCGTCGGCGTCTCGCCCGACCACCAGGGCAAGGGTCTGGGC
AGCGCCGTCGTGCTCCCCGGAGTGGAGGCGGCCGAGCGCGCCGGGGTGCCCGCCTTCCTGGAGACCTCCG
CGCCCCGCAACCTCCCCTTCTACGAGCGGCTCGGCTTCACCGTCACCGCCGACGTCGAGGTGCCCGAAGG
ACCGCGCACCTGGTGCATGACCCGCAAGCCCGGTGCCTGAGTCGACAATCAACCTCTGGATTACAAAATT
TGTGAAAGATTGACTGGTATTCTTAACTATGTTGCTCCTTTTACGCTATGTGGATACGCTGCTTTAATGC
CTTTGTATCATGCTATTGCTTCCCGTATGGCTTTCATTTTCTCCTCCTTGTATAAATCCTGGTTGCTGTC
TCTTTATGAGGAGTTGTGGCCCGTTGTCAGGCAACGTGGCGTGGTGTGCACTGTGTTTGCTGACGCAACC
CCCACTGGTTGGGGCATTGCCACCACCTGTCAGCTCCTTTCCGGGACTTTCGCTTTCCCCCTCCCTATTG
CCACGGCGGAACTCATCGCCGCCTGCCTTGCCCGCTGCTGGACAGGGGCTCGGCTGTTGGGCACTGACAA
TTCCGTGGTGTTGTCGGGGAAATCATCGTCCTTTCCTTGGCTGCTCGCCTGTGTTGCCACCTGGATTCTG
CGCGGGACGTCCTTCTGCTACGTCCCTTCGGCCCTCAATCCAGCGGACCTTCCTTCCCGCGGCCTGCTGC
CGGCTCTGCGGCCTCTTCCGCGTCTTCGCCTTCGCCCTCAGACGAGTCGGATCTCCCTTTGGGCCGCCTC
CCCGCCTGGTACCTTTAAGACCAATGACTTACAAGGCAGCTGTAGATCTTAGCCACTTTTTAAAAGAAAA
GGGGGGACTGGAAGGGCTAATTCACTCCCAACGAAAATAAGATCTGCTTTTTGCTTGTACTGGGTCTCTC
TGGTTAGACCAGATCTGAGCCTGGGAGCTCTCTGGCTAACTAGGGAACCCACTGCTTAAGCCTCAATAAA
GCTTGCCTTGAGTGCTTCAAGTAGTGTGTGCCCGTCTGTTGTGTGACTCTGGTAACTAGAGATCCCTCAG
ACCCTTTTAGTCAGTGTGGAAAATCTCTAGCAGTAGTAGTTCATGTCATCTTATTATTCAGTATTTATAA
CTTGCAAAGAAATGAATATCAGAGAGTGAGAGGAACTTGTTTATTGCAGCTTATAATGGTTACAAATAAA
GCAATAGCATCACAAATTTCACAAATAAAGCATTTTTTTCACTGCATTCTAGTTGTGGTTTGTCCAAACT
CATCAATGTATCTTATCATGTCTGGCTCTAGCTATCCCGCCCCTAACTCCGCCCAGTTCCGCCCATTCTC
CGCCCCATGGCTGACTAATTTTTTTTATTTATGCAGAGGCCGAGGCCGCCTCGGCCTCTGAGCTATTCCA
GAAGTAGTGAGGAGGCTTTTTTGGAGGCCTAGACTTTTGCAGAGACGGCCCAAATTCGTAATCATGGTCA
TAGCTGTTTCCTGTGTGAAATTGTTATCCGCTCACAATTCCACACAACATACGAGCCGGAAGCATAAAGT
GTAAAGCCTGGGGTGCCTAATGAGTGAGCTAACTCACATTAATTGCGTTGCGCTCACTGCCCGCTTTCCA
GTCGGGAAACCTGTCGTGCCAGCTGCATTAATGAATCGGCCAACGCGCGGGGAGAGGCGGTTTGCGTATT
GGGCGCTCTTCCGCTTCCTCGCTCACTGACTCGCTGCGCTCGGTCGTTCGGCTGCGGCGAGCGGTATCAG
CTCACTCAAAGGCGGTAATACGGTTATCCACAGAATCAGGGGATAACGCAGGAAAGAACATGTGAGCAAA
AGGCCAGCAAAAGGCCAGGAACCGTAAAAAGGCCGCGTTGCTGGCGTTTTTCCATAGGCTCCGCCCCCCT
GACGAGCATCACAAAAATCGACGCTCAAGTCAGAGGTGGCGAAACCCGACAGGACTATAAAGATACCAGG
CGTTTCCCCCTGGAAGCTCCCTCGTGCGCTCTCCTGTTCCGACCCTGCCGCTTACCGGATACCTGTCCGC
CTTTCTCCCTTCGGGAAGCGTGGCGCTTTCTCATAGCTCACGCTGTAGGTATCTCAGTTCGGTGTAGGTC
GTTCGCTCCAAGCTGGGCTGTGTGCACGAACCCCCCGTTCAGCCCGACCGCTGCGCCTTATCCGGTAACT
ATCGTCTTGAGTCCAACCCGGTAAGACACGACTTATCGCCACTGGCAGCAGCCACTGGTAACAGGATTAG
CAGAGCGAGGTATGTAGGCGGTGCTACAGAGTTCTTGAAGTGGTGGCCTAACTACGGCTACACTAGAAGG
ACAGTATTTGGTATCTGCGCTCTGCTGAAGCCAGTTACCTTCGGAAAAAGAGTTGGTAGCTCTTGATCCG
GCAAACAAACCACCGCTGGTAGCGGTGGTTTTTTTGTTTGCAAGCAGCAGATTACGCGCAGAAAAAAAGG
ATCTCAAGAAGATCCTTTGATCTTTTCTACGGGGTCTGACGCTCAGTGGAACGAAAACTCACGTTAAGGG
ATTTTGGTCATGAGATTATCAAAAAGGATCTTCACCTAGATCCTTTTAAATTAAAAATGAAGTTTTAAAT
CAATCTAAAGTATATATGAGTAAACTTGGTCTGACAGTTACCAATGCTTAATCAGTGAGGCACCTATCTC
AGCGATCTGTCTATTTCGTTCATCCATAGTTGCCTGACTCCCCGTCGTGTAGATAACTACGATACGGGAG
GGCTTACCATCTGGCCCCAGTGCTGCAATGATACCGCGAGACCCACGCTCACCGGCTCCAGATTTATCAG
CAATAAACCAGCCAGCCGGAAGGGCCGAGCGCAGAAGTGGTCCTGCAACTTTATCCGCCTCCATCCAGTC
TATTAATTGTTGCCGGGAAGCTAGAGTAAGTAGTTCGCCAGTTAATAGTTTGCGCAACGTTGTTGCCATT
GCTACAGGCATCGTGGTGTCACGCTCGTCGTTTGGTATGGCTTCATTCAGCTCCGGTTCCCAACGATCAA
GGCGAGTTACATGATCCCCCATGTTGTGCAAAAAAGCGGTTAGCTCCTTCGGTCCTCCGATCGTTGTCAG
AAGTAAGTTGGCCGCAGTGTTATCACTCATGGTTATGGCAGCACTGCATAATTCTCTTACTGTCATGCCA
TCCGTAAGATGCTTTTCTGTGACTGGTGAGTACTCAACCAAGTCATTCTGAGAATAGTGTATGCGGCGAC
CGAGTTGCTCTTGCCCGGCGTCAATACGGGATAATACCGCGCCACATAGCAGAACTTTAAAAGTGCTCAT
CATTGGAAAACGTTCTTCGGGGCGAAAACTCTCAAGGATCTTACCGCTGTTGAGATCCAGTTCGATGTAA
CCCACTCGTGCACCCAACTGATCTTCAGCATCTTTTACTTTCACCAGCGTTTCTGGGTGAGCAAAAACAG
GAAGGCAAAATGCCGCAAAAAAGGGAATAAGGGCGACACGGAAATGTTGAATACTCATACTCTTCCTTTT
TCAATATTATTGAAGCATTTATCAGGGTTATTGTCTCATGAGCGGATACATATTTGAATGTATTTAGAAA
AATAAACAAATAGGGGTTCCGCGCACATTTCCCCGAAAAGTGCCACCTGACGTCTAAGAAACCATTATTA
TCATGACATTAACCTATAAAAATAGGCGTATCACGAGGCCCTTTCGTCTCGCGCGTTTCGGTGATGACGG
TGAAAACCTCTGACACATGCAGCTCCCGGAGACGGTCACAGCTTGTCTGTAAGCGGATGCCGGGAGCAGA
CAAGCCCGTCAGGGCGCGTCAGCGGGTGTTGGCGGGTGTCGGGGCTGGCTTAACTATGCGGCATCAGAGC
AGATTGTACTGAGAGTGCACCATATGCGGTGTGAAATACCGCACAGATGCGTAAGGAGAAAATACCGCAT
CAGGCGCCATTCGCCATTCAGGCTGCGCAACTGTTGGGAAGGGCGATCGGTGCGGGCCTCTTCGCTATTA
CGCCAGCTGGCGAAAGGGGGATGTGCTGCAAGGCGATTAAGTTGGGTAACGCCAGGGTTTTCCCAGTCAC
GACGTTGTAAAACGACGGCCAGTGCCAAGCTG
