LOCUS       Exported 693 bp ds-DNA linear SYN 06-JUN-2021
DEFINITION  TNF reporter only (no hook) (RUSH system).
ACCESSION   .
VERSION     .
KEYWORDS    pCDH_TNF-SBP-mCherry
SOURCE      synthetic DNA construct
  ORGANISM  synthetic DNA construct
REFERENCE   1 (bases 1 to 693)
  AUTHORS   Boncompain G, Divoux S, Gareil N, de Forges H, Lescure A, Latreche
            L, Mercanti V, Jollivet F, Raposo G, Perez F
  TITLE     Synchronization of secretory protein traffic in populations of
            cells.
  JOURNAL   Nat Methods. 2012 Mar 11;9(5):493-8. doi: 10.1038/nmeth.1928.
  PUBMED    22406856
REFERENCE   2 (bases 1 to 693)
  AUTHORS   .
  TITLE     Direct Submission
  JOURNAL   Exported Jun 6, 2021 from SnapGene Server 1.1.58
            http://www.snapgene.com
FEATURES             Location/Qualifiers
     source          1..693
                     /organism="synthetic DNA construct"
                     /mol_type="other DNA"
ORIGIN
        1 agtgaaccgt cagatcgcct ggagacgcca tccacgctgt tttgacctcc atagaagatt
       61 ctagagctag caccggtgga tccggcgcgc catgtctacc gagtctatga ttagggacgt
      121 ggaactggct gaggaggcac tgcccaaaaa aaccggcgga ccacagggct ctaggagatg
      181 tctgtttctg tctctgttct cttttctcat cgtggctggc gctacaacac tcttctgtct
      241 gctccatttc ggcgtgattg gaccacagcg agaggaattt ccccgggatc tgtcactcat
      301 ttcaccactg gcacaggctg tccgatcttc atctcggact ccannnnnnn nnnnnnnnnn
      361 nnnnnnnnnn nnnnnnnnnn nnnnnnnnnn nnnnnnnnnn nnnnnnnnnn nnnnnnnnnn
      421 nnnnnnnnnn nnnnnnnnnn nnnnnnnnnn nnnnnnnnnn nnnnnnnnnn nnnnnnnnnn
      481 nnnnnnnnnn nnnnnnnnnn nnnnnnnnnn nnnnnnnnnn nnnnnnnnnn nnnnnnnnnn
      541 nnnnnnnnnn nnnnnnnnnn nnnnnnnnnn nnnnnnnnnn nnnnnnnnnn nnnnnnnnnn
      601 nnnnnnnnnn nnnnnnnnnn nnnnnnnnnn nnnnnnnnnn nnnnnnnnnn nnnnnnnnnn
      661 nnnnnnnnnn nnnnnnnnnn nnnnnnnnnn nnn
//
