>Addgene plasmid #65283 | pCDH_TNF-SBP-mCherry | addgene partial sequence | sequence record 118201 | mCherry-R 5'-TTGGTCACCTTCAGCTTGG-3'
TCGATCTCGAACTCGTGGCCGTTCACGGAGCCCTCCATGTGCACCTTGAAGCGCATGAACTCCTTGATGA
TGGCCATGTTATCCTCCTCGCCCTTGCTCACCATACCTGCAGGTGGTTCACGTTGACCTTGTGGGTGATG
CTCCAGTCGTGCACGAAGTTGTTCAAGTTCCCCAGCCAGTCCTTCAACAACGTGTCCACCTCGCCAACCA
GTGGTCTTCTCGTCCATGGAATTCAAAGGCCTAGGTGCGCCATGAGCTCGGCCCTCGAGGCC
[412 nt withheld, positions 273-684]
